>Addgene plasmid #152376 | pGBW-m4133627 | depositor full sequence | sequence record 295388 | Full Sequence
CACCATG
[918 nt withheld, positions 8-925]
GAAAACCTTTACTTTCAGTCGGGGAAACCTATACCCAATCCACTTCTCGGCTTAGATTCTACCTAAGCTA
GCTTGACTGACTGAGATACAGCGTACCTTCAGCTCACAGACATGATAAGATACATTGATGAGTTTGGACA
AACCACAACTAGAATGCAGTGAAAAAAATGCTTTATTTGTGAAATTTGTGATGCTATTGCTTTATTTGTA
ACCATTATAAGCTGCAATAAACAAGTTAACAACAACAATTGCATTCATTTTATGTTTCAGGTTCAGGGGG
AGGTGTGGGAGGTTTTTTAAAGCAAGTAAAACCTCTACAAATGTGGTATTGGCCCATCTCTATCGGTATC
GTAGCATAACCCCTTGGGGCCTCTAAACGGGTCTTGAGGGGTTTTTTGTGCCCCTCGGGCCGGATTGCTA
TCTACCGGCATTGGCGCAGAAAAAAATGCCTGATGCGACGCTGCGCGTCTTATACTCCCACATATGCCAG
ATTCAGCAACGGATACGGCTTCCCCAACTTGCCCACTTCCATACGTGTCCTCCTTACCAGAAATTTATCC
TTAAGGTCGTCAGCTATCCTGCAGGCGATCTCTCGATTTCGATCAAGACATTCCTTTAATGGTCTTTTCT
GGACACCACTAGGGGTCAGAAGTAGTTCATCAAACTTTCTTCCCTCCCTAATCTCATTGGTTACCTTGGG
CTATCGAAACTTAATTAACCAGTCAAGTCAGCTACTTGGCGAGATCGACTTGTCTGGGTTTCGACTACGC
TCAGAATTGCGTCAGTCAAGTTCGATCTGGTCCTTGCTATTGCACCCGTTCTCCGATTACGAGTTTCATT
TAAATCATGTGAGCAAAAGGCCAGCAAAAGGCCAGGAACCGTAAAAAGGCCGCGTTGCTGGCGTTTTTCC
ATAGGCTCCGCCCCCCTGACGAGCATCACAAAAATCGACGCTCAAGTCAGAGGTGGCGAAACCCGACAGG
ACTATAAAGATACCAGGCGTTTCCCCCTGGAAGCTCCCTCGTGCGCTCTCCTGTTCCGACCCTGCCGCTT
ACCGGATACCTGTCCGCCTTTCTCCCTTCGGGAAGCGTGGCGCTTTCTCATAGCTCACGCTGTAGGTATC
TCAGTTCGGTGTAGGTCGTTCGCTCCAAGCTGGGCTGTGTGCACGAACCCCCCGTTCAGCCCGACCGCTG
CGCCTTATCCGGTAACTATCGTCTTGAGTCCAACCCGGTAAGACACGACTTATCGCCACTGGCAGCAGCC
ACTGGTAACAGGATTAGCAGAGCGAGGTATGTAGGCGGTGCTACAGAGTTCTTGAAGTGGTGGCCTAACT
ACGGCTACACTAGAAGAACAGTATTTGGTATCTGCGCTCTGCTGAAGCCAGTTACCTTCGGAAAAAGAGT
TGGTAGCTCTTGATCCGGCAAACAAACCACCGCTGGTAGCGGTGGTTTTTTTGTTTGCAAGCAGCAGATT
ACGCGCAGAAAAAAAGGATCTCAAGAAGATCCTTTGATCTTTTCTACGGGGTCTGACGCTCAGTGGAACG
AAAACTCACGTTAAGGGATTTTGGTCATGAGATTATCAAAAAGGATCTTCACCTAGATCCTTTTAAATTA
AAAATGAAGTTTTAAATCAATCTAAAGTATATATGAGTAAACTTGGTCTGACAGTTACCAATGCTTAATC
AGTGAGGCACCTATCTCAGCGATCTGTCTATTTCGTTCATCCATAGTTGCATTTAAATTTCCGAACTCTC
CAAGGCCCTCGTCGGAAAATCTTCAAACCTTTCGTCCGATCCATCTTGCAGGCTACCTCTCGAACGAACT
ATCGCAAGTCTCTTGGCCGGCCTTGCGCCTTGGCTATTGCTTGGCAGCGCCTATCGCCAGGTATTACTCC
AATCCCGAATATCCGAGATCGGGATCACCCGAGAGAAGTTCAACCTACATCCTCAATCCCGATCTATCCG
AGATCCGAGGAATATCGAAATCGGGGCGCGCCTGGTGTACCGAGAACGATCCTCTCAGTGCGAGTCTCGA
CGATCCATATCGTTGCTTGGCAGTCAGCCAGTCGGAATCCAGCTTGGGACCCAGGAAGTCCAATCGTCAG
ATATTGTACTCAAGCCTGGTCACGGCAGCGTACCGATCTGTTTAAACCTAGATATTGATAGTCTGATCGG
TCAACGTATAATCGAGTCCTAGCTTTTGCAAACATCTATCAAGAGACAGGATCAGCAGGAGGCTTTCGCA
TGAGTATTCAACATTTCCGTGTCGCCCTTATTCCCTTTTTTGCGGCATTTTGCCTTCCTGTTTTTGCTCA
CCCAGAAACGCTGGTGAAAGTAAAAGATGCTGAAGATCAGTTGGGTGCGCGAGTGGGTTACATCGAACTG
GATCTCAACAGCGGTAAGATCCTTGAGAGTTTTCGCCCCGAAGAACGCTTTCCAATGATGAGCACTTTTA
AAGTTCTGCTATGTGGCGCGGTATTATCCCGTATTGACGCCGGGCAAGAGCAACTCGGTCGCCGCATACA
CTATTCTCAGAATGACTTGGTTGAGTATTCACCAGTCACAGAAAAGCATCTTACGGATGGCATGACAGTA
AGAGAATTATGCAGTGCTGCCATAACCATGAGTGATAACACTGCGGCCAACTTACTTCTGACAACGATTG
GAGGACCGAAGGAGCTAACCGCTTTTTTGCACAACATGGGGGATCATGTAACTCGCCTTGATCGTTGGGA
ACCGGAGCTGAATGAAGCCATACCAAACGACGAGCGTGACACCACGATGCCTGTAGCAATGGCAACAACC
TTGCGTAAACTATTAACTGGCGAACTACTTACTCTAGCTTCCCGGCAACAGTTGATAGACTGGATGGAGG
CGGATAAAGTTGCAGGACCACTTCTGCGCTCGGCCCTTCCGGCTGGCTGGTTTATTGCTGATAAATCTGG
AGCCGGTGAGCGTGGGTCTCGCGGTATCATTGCAGCACTGGGGCCAGATGGTAAGCCCTCCCGTATCGTA
GTTATCTACACGACGGGGAGTCAGGCAACTATGGATGAACGAAATAGACAGATCGCTGAGATAGGTGCCT
CACTGATTAAGCATTGGTAACCGATTCTAGGTGCATTGGCGCAGAAAAAAATGCCTGATGCGACGCTGCG
CGTCTTATACTCCCACATATGCCAGATTCAGCAACGGATACGGCTTCCCCAACTTGCCCACTTCCATACG
TGTCCTCCTTACCAGAAATTTATCCTTAAGATCCCGAATCGTTTAAACTCGACTCTGGCTCTATCGAATC
TCCGTCGTTTCGAGCTTACGCGAACAGCCGTGGCGCTCATTTGCTCGTCGGGCATCGAATCTCGTCAGCT
ATCGTCAGCTTACCTTTTTGGCAGCGATCGCGGCTCCCGACATCTTGGACCATTAGCTCCACAGGTATCT
TCTTCCCTCTAGTGGTCATAACAGCAGCTTCAGCTACCTCTCAATTCAAAAAACCCCTCAAGACCCGTTT
AGAGGCCCCAAGGGGTTATGCTATCAATCGTTGCGTTACACACACAAAAAACCAACACACATCCATCTTC
GATGGATAGCGATTTTATTATCTAACTGCTGATCGAGTGTAGCCAGATCTAGTAATCAATTACGGGGTCA
TTAGTTCATAGCCCATATATGGAGTTCCGCGTTACATAACTTACGGTAAATGGCCCGCCTGGCTGACCGC
CCAACGACCCCCGCCCATTGACGTCAATAATGACGTATGTTCCCATAGTAACGCCAATAGGGACTTTCCA
TTGACGTCAATGGGTGGAGTATTTACGGTAAACTGCCCACTTGGCAGTACATCAAGTGTATCATATGCCA
AGTACGCCCCCTATTGACGTCAATGACGGTAAATGGCCCGCCTGGCATTATGCCCAGTACATGACCTTAT
GGGACTTTCCTACTTGGCAGTACATCTACGTATTAGTCATCGCTATTACCATGCTGATGCGGTTTTGGCA
GTACATCAATGGGCGTGGATAGCGGTTTGACTCACGGGGATTTCCAAGTCTCCACCCCATTGACGTCAAT
GGGAGTTTGTTTTGGCACCAAAATCAACGGGACTTTCCAAAATGTCGTAACAACTCCGCCCCATTGACGC
AAATGGGCGGTAGGCGTGTACGGTGGGAGGTCTATATAAGCAGAGCTGGTTTAGTGAACCGTCAGATCAG
ATCTTTGTCGATCCTACCATCCACTCGACACACCCGCCAGCGGCCGC
Features (pLannotate 1.2.2; 16 found; start..end, strand, type, name):
   1041..1162    -  polyA_signal   SV40 poly(A) signal: SV40 polyadenylation signal
   1185..1254    -  CDS            large T antigen (fragment): large T antigen from SV40 (simian virus 40)
   1277..1323    +  terminator     T7 terminator: transcription terminator for bacteriophage T7 RNA polymerase
   1353..1489    +  terminator     rrnG terminator: transcription terminator from the E. coli ribosomal RNA rrnG operon (Albrechtsen et al., 1991)
   1534..1605    +  misc_feature   3' β-globin insulator: insulator downstream of the human β-globin locus (Farrell et al., 2002)
   1831..2419    -  rep_origin     ori: high-copy-number ColE1/pMB1/pBR322/pUC origin of replication
   2591..2655    -  CDS            bla(M) (fragment): β-lactamase lacking the signal sequence; bla(M); allows cytosolic expression of β-lactamase
   3165..4025    +  CDS            AmpR: β-lactamase; bla; confers resistance to ampicillin, carbenicillin, and related antibiotics
   4038..4174    +  terminator     rrnG terminator: transcription terminator from the E. coli ribosomal RNA rrnG operon (Albrechtsen et al., 1991)
   4326..4397    +  misc_feature   5' β-globin insulator: insulator upstream of the human β-globin locus (Farrell et al., 2002)
   4402..4448    -  terminator     T7 terminator: transcription terminator for bacteriophage T7 RNA polymerase
   4466..4514    -  polyA_signal   poly(A) signal: synthetic polyadenylation signal
   4595..4898    +  enhancer       CMV enhancer: human cytomegalovirus immediate early enhancer
   4971..4988    -  promoter       CMV promoter (fragment): human cytomegalovirus (CMV) immediate early promoter
   5051..5102    +  promoter       CMVd2 promoter: truncated human cytomegalovirus (CMV) immediate early promoter that yields moderately reduced expression relative to the full-length promoter
   5156..925     +  CDS            R1A_SARS2 (fragment) (across the origin) (sequence partly withheld): Experimental evidence at protein level: Swiss-Prot protein existence level 1. [Non-structural protein 10]: Plays a pivotal role in viral transcription by stimulating both nsp14 3'-5' exoribonuclease and nsp16 2'-O-methyltransferase activities. Therefore plays an essential role in viral mRNAs cap methylation. From Severe acute respiratory syndrome coronavirus 2 (2019-nCoV) (SARS-CoV-2).
