[The description below was written by a language model from this plasmid's Addgene catalogue record and pLannotate feature annotations shown in this document.]
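Description:
pGBW-m4133627 is a mammalian expression plasmid built on the pTwist_CMV_6 backbone that carries a codon-optimized coding sequence for the SARS-CoV-2 3C-like proteinase (nsp5, the main protease released from the ORF1ab polyprotein). It is propagated in E. coli as a high-copy plasmid through a ColE1/pUC-type origin and selected with ampicillin via the AmpR β-lactamase gene. The full sequence record is about 5.2 kb, consistent with the roughly 4.2 kb backbone plus an insert of around 0.9 kb.

Expression in mammalian cells is driven by the human cytomegalovirus immediate-early enhancer and promoter; the annotation software matches the promoter region to CMV fragments, including a truncated CMVd2 form. The open reading frame spans the numbering origin of the circular sequence. It is annotated as a fragment of the SARS-CoV-2 replicase polyprotein 1a; the functional text attached to that match describes nsp10, but this is generic polyprotein annotation rather than a description of the insert, which the catalogue identifies as nsp5. According to the catalogue, the backbone supplies a C-terminal TEV-cleavable V5 epitope tag, allowing detection or capture of the protein and removal of the tag. These tag elements are not individually annotated in the feature table. An SV40 polyadenylation signal lies downstream of the coding sequence, though it is annotated on the opposite strand.

The expression unit is flanked by β-globin insulator elements, T7 and rrnG bacterial terminators and a synthetic poly(A) signal upstream of the enhancer, an arrangement that would limit read-through transcription. No mammalian selection marker is annotated. The stated purpose is mammalian expression of the viral protease.
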