Addgene plasmid #152376: pGBW-m4133627
Purpose: Mammalian expression plasmid for SARS-CoV-2 3C-like proteinase
Depositing lab: Ginkgo Bioworks & Benjie Chen. Depositing organization: Ginkgo Bioworks.
Backbone
  Vector backbone: pTwist_CMV_6
  Backbone size w/o insert (bp): 4180
  Vector type: Mammalian Expression
Growth in bacteria
  Bacterial resistance: Ampicillin, 100 μg/mL
  Growth temperature: 37°C
  Growth strain: DH5alpha
  Copy number: High Copy
Gene/Insert
  Gene/Insert name: SARS-CoV-2 3C-like proteinase (alt name: nsp5)
  Species: Severe acute respiratory syndrome coronavirus 2
  Insert size (bp): 917
  Mutation: codon optimized
  Entrez Gene: ORF1ab (a.k.a. GU280_gp01)
  Promoter: CMV
  Tag / fusion protein: Cleavable TEV;V5 (C terminal on backbone)
  Cloning method: Unknown
Resource information
  A portion of this plasmid was derived from a plasmid made by: GinkgoBioworks
Depositor comments: NCBI reference sequence: YP_009725301.1
How to cite: pGBW-m4133627 was a gift from Ginkgo Bioworks & Benjie Chen (Addgene plasmid # 152376 ; http://n2t.net/addgene:152376 ; RRID:Addgene_152376)
